Addgene plasmid #106849: gh235
Purpose: expression of gRNA targeting DPY19L2
Depositing lab: Eric-Paul Bennett. Depositing organization: University of Copenhagen. Publication: A validated gRNA library for CRISPR/Cas9 targeting of the human glycosyltransferase genome. Narimatsu Y, Joshi HJ, Zhang Y, Gomes C, Chen YH, Lorenzetti F, Furukawa S, Schjoldager K, Hansen L, Clausen H, Bennett EP, Wandall HH. Glycobiology. 2018 Jan 5. pii: 4791732. doi: 10.1093/glycob/cwx101. PubMed 29315387.
Backbone
  Vector backbone: EPB104
  Backbone manufacturer: Eric-Paul Bennett (Addgene plasmid # 68369)
  Backbone size w/o insert (bp): 2376
  Vector type: Mammalian Expression
Growth in bacteria
  Bacterial resistance: Ampicillin, 100 μg/mL
  Growth temperature: 37°C
  Growth strain: DH5alpha
  Copy number: High Copy
Gene/Insert
  Gene/Insert name: DPY19L2
  gRNA/shRNA sequence: AGCCAGTCTAAGGGGCGGCG
  Species: H. sapiens (human)
  Entrez Gene: DPY19L2 (a.k.a. FLJ32949, FLJ36166)
  Cloning method: Restriction Enzyme; 5′ cloning site unknown (unknown if destroyed); 3′ cloning site unknown (unknown if destroyed)
  Sequencing primers: 5′ T7NP
Terms and licenses: Academic/Nonprofit Terms; Industry Terms: Not Available to Industry
How to cite: gh235 was a gift from Eric-Paul Bennett (Addgene plasmid # 106849 ; http://n2t.net/addgene:106849 ; RRID:Addgene_106849)
