[The description below was written by a language model from this plasmid's Addgene catalogue record and pLannotate feature annotations shown in this document.]
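Description:
gh235 is a small (about 2.7 kb) mammalian guide RNA expression plasmid built on the EPB104 backbone, carrying a single CRISPR guide directed against human DPY19L2. It belongs to a validated gRNA collection designed for Cas9 targeting of human glycosyltransferase genes. In bacteria it is maintained as a high-copy plasmid through a ColE1/pUC-type origin and selected with ampicillin via the β-lactamase gene and its native promoter.

The functional cassette consists of a human U6 promoter, an RNA polymerase III promoter suited to producing short, uncapped transcripts, followed by a short gap in the annotation where the 20-nucleotide DPY19L2 targeting spacer sits, and then the Streptococcus pyogenes Cas9 guide RNA scaffold. Transcription therefore yields a complete single guide RNA that can direct SpCas9 to the DPY19L2 locus. The plasmid encodes no Cas9 and no mammalian selection marker or reporter, so the nuclease has to be supplied separately, for example from a co-transfected plasmid or a Cas9-expressing cell line.

A T7 promoter lies upstream of the U6 cassette and serves as a sequencing priming site. The remaining annotations (partial M13 origin, lacZα and lacI fragments, and a short RSF origin fragment) are truncated remnants of the parental cloning vector and are unlikely to be functional. The insert was introduced by restriction cloning, though the record does not state the sites used. Typical use is transient delivery into human cells to disrupt DPY19L2 by Cas9-induced indels.
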