Features (pLannotate 1.2.2; 10 found; start..end, strand, type, name):
      3..134     -  rep_origin     M13 ori (fragment): M13 bacteriophage origin of replication; arrow indicates direction of (+) strand synthesis
    155..311     -  CDS            lacZα (fragment): LacZα fragment of β-galactosidase; lacZ fragment
    320..338     +  promoter       T7 promoter: promoter for bacteriophage T7 RNA polymerase
    398..638     +  promoter       U6 promoter: RNA polymerase III promoter for human U6 snRNA
    668..743     +  misc_RNA       gRNA scaffold: guide RNA scaffold for the Streptococcus pyogenes CRISPR/Cas9 system
    790..837     -  CDS            lacI (fragment): lac repressor; lacI; The lac repressor binds to the lac operator to inhibit transcription in E. coli. This inhibition can be relieved by adding lactose or isopropyl-β-D-thiogalactopyranoside (IPTG).
    874..914     -  rep_origin     RSF ori (fragment): Plasmids containing the RSF 1030 origin of replication can be propagated in E. coli cells that contain additional plasmids with compatible origins.
    992..1580    -  rep_origin     ori: high-copy-number ColE1/pMB1/pBR322/pUC origin of replication
   1751..2611    -  CDS            AmpR: β-lactamase; bla; confers resistance to ampicillin, carbenicillin, and related antibiotics
   2612..2716    -  promoter       AmpR promoter: bla
>Addgene plasmid #106849 | gh235 | addgene full sequence | sequence record 221441 | Addgene Assembled Full Sequence
CTAAATTGTAAGCGTTAATATTTTGTTAAAATTCGCGTTAAATTTTTGTTAAATCAGCTCATTTTTTAAC
CAATAGGCCGAAATCGGCAAAATCCCTTATAAATCAAAAGAATAGACCGAGATAGGGTTGAGTGGCCGCT
ACAGGGCGCTCCCATTCGCCATTCAGGCTGCGCAACTGTTGGGAAGGGCGTTTCGGTGCGGGCCTCTTCG
CTATTACGCCAGCTGGCGAAAGGGGGATGTGCTGCAAGGCGATTAAGTTGGGTAACGCCAGGGTTTTCCC
AGTCACGACGTTGTAAAACGACGGCCAGTGAGCGCGACGTAATACGACTCACTATAGGGCGAATTGGCGG
AAGGCCGTCAAGGCCACGTGTCTTGTCCAGAGCTCGATATCGAATTCGAGGGCCTATTTCCCATGATTCC
TTCATATTTGCATATACGATACAAGGCTGTTAGAGAGATAATTGGAATTAATTTGACTGTAAACACAAAG
ATATTAGTACAAAATACGTGACGTAGAAAGTAATAATTTCTTGGGTAGTTTGCAGTTTTAAAATTATGTT
TTAAAATGGACTATCATATGCTTACCGTAACTTGAAAGTATTTCGATTTCTTGGCTTTATATATCTTGTG
GAAAGGACGAAACACCGAGCCAGTCTAAGGGGCGGCGGTTTTAGAGCTAGAAATAGCAAGTTAAAATAAG
GCTAGTCCGTTATCAACTTGAAAAAGTGGCACCGAGTCGGTGCTTTTTTTGGTACCTGGAGCACAAGACT
GGCCTCATGGGCCTTCCGCTCACTGCCCGCTTTCCAGTCGGGAAACCTGTCGTGCCAGCTGCATTAACAT
GGTCATAGCTGTTTCCTTGCGTATTGGGCGCTCTCCGCTTCCTCGCTCACTGACTCGCTGCGCTCGGTCG
TTCGGGTAAAGCCTGGGGTGCCTAATGAGCAAAAGGCCAGCAAAAGGCCAGGAACCGTAAAAAGGCCGCG
TTGCTGGCGTTTTTCCATAGGCTCCGCCCCCCTGACGAGCATCACAAAAATCGACGCTCAAGTCAGAGGT
GGCGAAACCCGACAGGACTATAAAGATACCAGGCGTTTCCCCCTGGAAGCTCCCTCGTGCGCTCTCCTGT
TCCGACCCTGCCGCTTACCGGATACCTGTCCGCCTTTCTCCCTTCGGGAAGCGTGGCGCTTTCTCATAGC
TCACGCTGTAGGTATCTCAGTTCGGTGTAGGTCGTTCGCTCCAAGCTGGGCTGTGTGCACGAACCCCCCG
TTCAGCCCGACCGCTGCGCCTTATCCGGTAACTATCGTCTTGAGTCCAACCCGGTAAGACACGACTTATC
GCCACTGGCAGCAGCCACTGGTAACAGGATTAGCAGAGCGAGGTATGTAGGCGGTGCTACAGAGTTCTTG
AAGTGGTGGCCTAACTACGGCTACACTAGAAGAACAGTATTTGGTATCTGCGCTCTGCTGAAGCCAGTTA
CCTTCGGAAAAAGAGTTGGTAGCTCTTGATCCGGCAAACAAACCACCGCTGGTAGCGGTGGTTTTTTTGT
TTGCAAGCAGCAGATTACGCGCAGAAAAAAAGGATCTCAAGAAGATCCTTTGATCTTTTCTACGGGGTCT
GACGCTCAGTGGAACGAAAACTCACGTTAAGGGATTTTGGTCATGAGATTATCAAAAAGGATCTTCACCT
AGATCCTTTTAAATTAAAAATGAAGTTTTAAATCAATCTAAAGTATATATGAGTAAACTTGGTCTGACAG
TTACCAATGCTTAATCAGTGAGGCACCTATCTCAGCGATCTGTCTATTTCGTTCATCCATAGTTGCCTGA
CTCCCCGTCGTGTAGATAACTACGATACGGGAGGGCTTACCATCTGGCCCCAGTGCTGCAATGATACCGC
GAGAACCACGCTCACCGGCTCCAGATTTATCAGCAATAAACCAGCCAGCCGGAAGGGCCGAGCGCAGAAG
TGGTCCTGCAACTTTATCCGCCTCCATCCAGTCTATTAATTGTTGCCGGGAAGCTAGAGTAAGTAGTTCG
CCAGTTAATAGTTTGCGCAACGTTGTTGCCATTGCTACAGGCATCGTGGTGTCACGCTCGTCGTTTGGTA
TGGCTTCATTCAGCTCCGGTTCCCAACGATCAAGGCGAGTTACATGATCCCCCATGTTGTGCAAAAAAGC
GGTTAGCTCCTTCGGTCCTCCGATCGTTGTCAGAAGTAAGTTGGCCGCAGTGTTATCACTCATGGTTATG
GCAGCACTGCATAATTCTCTTACTGTCATGCCATCCGTAAGATGCTTTTCTGTGACTGGTGAGTACTCAA
CCAAGTCATTCTGAGAATAGTGTATGCGGCGACCGAGTTGCTCTTGCCCGGCGTCAATACGGGATAATAC
CGCGCCACATAGCAGAACTTTAAAAGTGCTCATCATTGGAAAACGTTCTTCGGGGCGAAAACTCTCAAGG
ATCTTACCGCTGTTGAGATCCAGTTCGATGTAACCCACTCGTGCACCCAACTGATCTTCAGCATCTTTTA
CTTTCACCAGCGTTTCTGGGTGAGCAAAAACAGGAAGGCAAAATGCCGCAAAAAAGGGAATAAGGGCGAC
ACGGAAATGTTGAATACTCATACTCTTCCTTTTTCAATATTATTGAAGCATTTATCAGGGTTATTGTCTC
ATGAGCGGATACATATTTGAATGTATTTAGAAAAATAAACAAATAGGGGTTCCGCGCACATTTCCCCGAA
AAGTGCCAC
