>Addgene plasmid #106849 | gh235 | addgene partial sequence | sequence record 221442 | hU6-F 5'-GAGGGCCTATTTCCCATGATT-3'
GGAATTAATTTGACTGTAAACACAAAGATATTAGTACAAAATACGTGACGTAGAAAGTAATAATTTCTTG
GGTAGTTTGCAGTTTTAAAATTATGTTTTAAAATGGACTATCATATGCTTACCGTAACTTGAAAGTATTT
CGATTTCTTGGCTTTATATATCTTGTGGAAAGGACGAAACACCGAGCCAGTCTAAGGGGCGGCGGTTTTA
GAGCTAGAAATAGCAAGTTAAAATAAGGCTAGTCCGTTATCAACTTGAAAAAGTGGCACCGAGTCGGTGC
TTTTTTTGGTACCTGGAGCACAAGACTGGCCTCATGGGCCTTCCGCTCACTGCCCGCTTTCCAGTCGGGA
AACCTGTCGTGCCAGCTGCATTAACATGGTCATAGCTGTTTCCTTGCGTATTGGGCGCTCTCCGCTTCCT
CGCTCACTGACTCGCTGCGCTCGGTCGTTCGGGTAAAGCCTGGGGTGCCTAATGAGCAAAAGGCCAGCAA
AAGGCCAGGAACCGTAAAAAGGCCGCGTTGCTGGCGTTTTTCCATAGGCTCCGCCCCCCTGACGAGCATC
ACAAAAATCGACGCTCAAGTCAGAGGTGGCGAAACCCGACAGGACTATAAAGATACCAGGCGTTTCCCCC
TGGAAGCTCCCTCGTGCGCTCTCCTGTTCCGACCCTGCCGCTTACCGGATACCTGTCCGCCTTTCTCCCT
TCGGGAAGCGTGGCGCTTTCTCATAGCTCACGCTGTAGGTATCTCAGTTCGGTGTAGGTCGTTCGCTCCA
AGCTGGGCTGTGTGCACGAACCCCCCGTTCAGCCCGACCGCTGCGCCTTATCCGGTAACTATCGTCTTGA
GTCCAACCCGGTAAGACACGACTTATCGCCACTGGCAGCAGCCACTGGTAACAGGATTAGCAGA
